>Addgene plasmid #143646 | TFORF2863 | addgene full sequence | sequence record 400462 | Addgene NGS Result
TTAATGTAGTCTTATGCAATACTCTTGTAGTCTTGCAACATGGTAACGATGAGTTAGCAACATGCCTTAC
AAGGAGAGAAAAAGCACCGTGCATGCCGATTGGTGGAAGTAAGGTGGTACGATCGTGCCTTATTAGGAAG
GCAACAGACGGGTCTGACATGGATTGGACGAACCACTGAATTGCCGCATTGCAGAGATATTGTATTTAAG
TGCCTAGCTCGATACATAAACGGGTCTCTCTGGTTAGACCAGATCTGAGCCTGGGAGCTCTCTGGCTAAC
TAGGGAACCCACTGCTTAAGCCTCAATAAAGCTTGCCTTGAGTGCTTCAAGTAGTGTGTGCCCGTCTGTT
GTGTGACTCTGGTAACTAGAGATCCCTCAGACCCTTTTAGTCAGTGTGGAAAATCTCTAGCAGTGGCGCC
CGAACAGGGACTTGAAAGCGAAAGGGAAACCAGAGGAGCTCTCTCGACGCAGGACTCGGCTTGCTGAAGC
GCGCACGGCAAGAGGCGAGGGGCGGCGACTGGTGAGTACGCCAAAAATTTTGACTAGCGGAGGCTAGAAG
GAGAGAGATGGGTGCGAGAGCGTCAGTATTAAGCGGGGGAGAATTAGATCGCGATGGGAAAAAATTCGGT
TAAGGCCAGGGGGAAAGAAAAAATATAAATTAAAACATATAGTATGGGCAAGCAGGGAGCTAGAACGATT
CGCAGTTAATCCTGGCCTGTTAGAAACATCAGAAGGCTGTAGACAAATACTGGGACAGCTACAACCATCC
CTTCAGACAGGATCAGAAGAACTTAGATCATTATATAATACAGTAGCAACCCTCTATTGTGTGCATCAAA
GGATAGAGATAAAAGACACCAAGGAAGCTTTAGACAAGATAGAGGAAGAGCAAAACAAAAGTAAGACCAC
CGCACAGCAAGCGGCCGCTGATCTTCAGACCTGGAGGAGGAGATATGAGGGACAATTGGAGAAGTGAATT
ATATAAATATAAAGTAGTAAAAATTGAACCATTAGGAGTAGCACCCACCAAGGCAAAGAGAAGAGTGGTG
CAGAGAGAAAAAAGAGCAGTGGGAATAGGAGCTTTGTTCCTTGGGTTCTTGGGAGCAGCAGGAAGCACTA
TGGGCGCAGCGTCAATGACGCTGACGGTACAGGCCAGACAATTATTGTCTGGTATAGTGCAGCAGCAGAA
CAATTTGCTGAGGGCTATTGAGGCGCAACAGCATCTGTTGCAACTCACAGTCTGGGGCATCAAGCAGCTC
CAGGCAAGAATCCTGGCTGTGGAAAGATACCTAAAGGATCAACAGCTCCTGGGGATTTGGGGTTGCTCTG
GAAAACTCATTTGCACCACTGCTGTGCCTTGGAATGCTAGTTGGAGTAATAAATCTCTGGAACAGATTTG
GAATCACACGACCTGGATGGAGTGGGACAGAGAAATTAACAATTACACAAGCTTAATACACTCCTTAATT
GAAGAATCGCAAAACCAGCAAGAAAAGAATGAACAAGAATTATTGGAATTAGATAAATGGGCAAGTTTGT
GGAATTGGTTTAACATAACAAATTGGCTGTGGTATATAAAATTATTCATAATGATAGTAGGAGGCTTGGT
AGGTTTAAGAATAGTTTTTGCTGTACTTTCTATAGTGAATAGAGTTAGGCAGGGATATTCACCATTATCG
TTTCAGACCCACCTCCCAACCCCGAGGGGACCCATGCATTGCATCTCAATTAGTCAGCAACCAGGTGTGG
AAAGTCCCCAGGCTCCCCAGCAGGCAGAAGTATGCAAAGCATGCGTCTCAATTAGTCAGCAACCATAGTC
CCGCCCCTAACTCCGCCCATCCCGCCCCTAACTCCGCCCAGTTCCGCCCATTCTCCGCCCCATGGCTGAC
TAATTTTTTTTATTTATGCAGAGGCCGAGGCCGCCTCGGCCTCTGAGCTATTCCAGAAGTAGTGAGGAGG
CTTTTTTGGAGGCCTAGGCTTTTGCAAAAAGCTTTCTAGAGGTACCACCGGAGCTTACCATGACCGAGTA
CAAGCCCACGGTGCGCCTCGCCACCCGCGACGACGTCCCCAGGGCCGTACGCACCCTCGCCGCCGCGTTC
GCCGACTACCCCGCCACGCGCCACACCGTCGATCCGGACCGCCACATCGAGCGGGTCACCGAGCTGCAAG
AACTCTTCCTCACGCGCGTCGGGCTCGACATCGGCAAGGTGTGGGTCGCGGACGACGGCGCCGCCGTGGC
GGTCTGGACCACGCCGGAGAGCGTCGAAGCGGGGGCGGTGTTCGCCGAGATCGGCCCGCGCATGGCCGAG
TTGAGCGGTTCCCGGCTGGCCGCGCAGCAACAGATGGAAGGCCTCCTGGCGCCGCACCGGCCCAAGGAGC
CCGCGTGGTTCCTGGCCACCGTCGGCGTCTCGCCCGACCACCAGGGCAAGGGTCTGGGCAGCGCCGTCGT
GCTCCCCGGAGTGGAGGCGGCCGAGCGCGCCGGGGTGCCCGCCTTCCTGGAGACCTCCGCGCCCCGCAAC
CTCCCCTTCTACGAGCGGCTCGGCTTCACCGTCACCGCCGACGTCGAGGTGCCCGAAGGACCGCGCACCT
GGTGCATGACCCGCAAGCCCGGTGCCAGTTAACGAATTCTAGATCTTGAGACAAATGGCAGTATTCATCC
ACAATTTTAAAAGAAAAGGGGGGATTGGGGGGTACAGTGCAGGGGAAAGAATAGTAGACATAATAGCAAC
AGACATACAAACTAAAGAATTACAAAAACAAATTACAAAAATTCAAAATTTTCGGGTTTATTACAGGGAC
AGCAGAGATCCACTTTGGCGCCGGCTCGAGGCCTGCAGGTGCAAAGATGGATAAAGTTTTAAACAGAGAG
GAATCTTTGCAGCTAATGGACCTTCTAGGTCTTGAAAGGAGTGGGAATTGGCTCCGGTGCCCGTCAGTGG
GCAGAGCGCACATCGCCCACAGTCCCCGAGAAGTTGGGGGGAGGGGTCGGCAATTGAACCGGTGCCTAGA
GAAGGTGGCGCGGGGTAAACTGGGAAAGTGATGTCGTGTACTGGCTCCGCCTTTTTCCCGAGGGTGGGGG
AGAACCGTATATAAGTGCAGTAGTCGCCGTGAACGTTCTTTTTCGCAACGGGTTTGCCGCCAGAACACAG
GTAAGTGCCGTGTGTGGTTCCCGCGGGCCTGGCCTCTTTACGGGTTATGGCCCTTGCGTGCCTTGAATTA
CTTCCACCTGGCTGCAGTACGTGATTCTTGATCCCGAGCTTCGGGTTGGAAGTGGGTGGGAGAGTTCGAG
GCCTTGCGCTTAAGGAGCCCCTTCGCCTCGTGCTTGAGTTGAGGCCTGGCCTGGGCGCTGGGGCCGCCGC
GTGCGAATCTGGTGGCACCTTCGCGCCTGTCTCGCTGCTTTCGATAAGTCTCTAGCCATTTAAAATTTTT
GATGACCTGCTGCGACGCTTTTTTTCTGGCAAGATAGTCTTGTAAATGCGGGCCAAGATCTGCACACTGG
TATTTCGGTTTTTGGGGCCGCGGGCGGCGACGGGGCCCGTGCGTCCCAGCGCACATGTTCGGCGAGGCGG
GGCCTGCGAGCGCGGCCACCGAGAATCGGACGGGGGTAGTCTCAAGCTGGCCGGCCTGCTCTGGTGCCTG
GCCTCGCGCCGCCGTGTATCGCCCCGCCCTGGGCGGCAAGGCTGGCCCGGTCGGCACCAGTTGCGTGAGC
GGAAAGATGGCCGCTTCCCGGCCCTGCTGCAGGGAGCTCAAAATGGAGGACGCGGCGCTCGGGAGAGCGG
GCGGGTGAGTCACCCACACAAAGGAAAAGGGCCTTTCCGTCCTCAGCCGTCGCTTCATGTGACTCCACGG
AGTACCGGGCGCCGTCCAGGCACCTCGATTAGTTCTCGAGCTTTTGGAGTACGTCGTCTTTAGGTTGGGG
GGAGGGGTTTTATGCGATGGAGTTTCCCCACACTGAGTGGGTGGAGACTGAAGTTAGGCCAGCTTGGCAC
TTGATGTAATTCTCCTTGGAATTTGCCCTTTTTGAGTTTGGATCTTGGTTCATTCTCAAGCCTCAGACAG
TGGTTCAAAGTTTTTTTCTTCCATTTCAGGTGTCGTGAGGCTAGCACCGCCACCATGGACGAGCCACCCT
TCAGCGAGGCGGCTTTGGAGCAGGCGCTGGGCGAGCCGTGCGATCTGGACGCGGCGCTGCTGACCGACAT
CGAAGACATGCTTCAGCTTATCAACAACCAAGACAGTGACTTCCCTGGCCTATTTGACCCACCCTATGCT
GGGAGTGGGGCAGGGGGCACAGACCCTGCCAGCCCCGATACCAGCTCCCCAGGCAGCTTGTCTCCACCTC
CTGCCACATTGAGCTCCTCTCTTGAAGCCTTCCTGAGCGGGCCGCAGGCAGCGCCCTCACCCCTGTCCCC
TCCCCAGCCTGCACCCACTCCATTGAAGATGTACCCGTCCATGCCCGCTTTCTCCCCTGGGCCTGGTATC
AAGGAAGAGTCAGTGCCACTGAGCATCCTGCAGACCCCCACCCCACAGCCCCTGCCAGGGGCCCTCCTGC
CACAGAGCTTCCCAGCCCCAGCCCCACCGCAGTTCAGCTCCACCCCTGTGTTAGGCTACCCCAGCCCTCC
GGGAGGCTTCTCTACAGGAAGCCCTCCCGGGAACACCCAGCAGCCGCTGCCTGGCCTGCCACTGGCTTCC
CCGCCAGGGGTCCCGCCCGTCTCCTTGCACACCCAGGTCCAGAGTGTGGTCCCCCAGCAGCTACTGACAG
TCACAGCTGCCCCCACGGCAGCCCCTGTAACGACCACTGTGACCTCGCAGATCCAGCAGGTCCCGGTCCT
GCTGCAGCCCCACTTCATCAAGGCAGACTCGCTGCTTCTGACAGCCATGAAGACAGACGGAGCCACTGTG
AAGGCGGCAGGTCTCAGTCCCCTGGTCTCTGGCACCACTGTGCAGACAGGGCCTTTGCCGACCCTGGTGA
GTGGCGGAACCATCTTGGCAACAGTCCCACTGGTCGTAGATGCGGAGAAGCTGCCTATCAACCGGCTCGC
AGCTGGCAGCAAGGCCCCGGCCTCTGCC
[240 nt withheld, positions 5069-5308]
GATCTGGTGTCGGCCTGTGGCAGTGGAGGGAACACAGACGTGCTCATGGAGGGCGTGAAGACTGAGGTGG
AGGACACACTGACCCCACCCCCCTCGGATGCTGGCTCACCTTTCCAGAGCAGCCCCTTGTCCCTTGGCAG
CAGGGGCAGTGGCAGCGGTGGCAGTGGCAGTGACTCGGAGCCTGACAGCCCAGTCTTTGAGGACAGCAAG
GCAAAGCCAGAGCAGCGGCCGTCTCTGCACAGCCGGGGCATGCTGGACCGCTCCCGCCTGGCCCTGTGCA
CGCTCGTCTTCCTCTGCCTGTCCTGCAACCCCTTGGCCTCCTTGCTGGGGGCCCGGGGGCTTCCCAGCCC
CTCAGATACCACCAGCGTCTACCATAGCCCTGGGCGCAACGTGCTGGGCACCGAGAGCAGAGATGGCCCT
GGCTGGGCCCAGTGGCTGCTGCCCCCAGTGGTCTGGCTGCTCAATGGGCTGTTGGTGCTCGTCTCCTTGG
TGCTTCTCTTTGTCTACGGTGAGCCAGTCACACGGCCCCACTCAGGCCCCGCCGTGTACTTCTGGAGGCA
TCGCAAGCAGGCTGACCTGGACCTGGCCCGGGGAGACTTTGCCCAGGCTGCCCAGCAGCTGTGGCTGGCC
CTGCGGGCACTGGGCCGGCCCCTGCCCACCTCCCACCTGGACCTGGCTTGTAGCCTCCTCTGGAACCTCA
TCCGTCACCTGCTGCAGCGTCTCTGGGTGGGCCGCTGGCTGGCAGGCCGGGCAGGGGGCCTGCAGCAGGA
CTGTGCTCTGCGAGTGGATGCTAGCGCCAGCGCCCGAGACGCAGCCCTGGTCTACCATAAGCTGCACCAG
CTGCACACCATGGGGAAGCACACAGGCGGGCACCTCACTGCCACCAACCTGGCGCTGAGTGCCCTGAACC
TGGCAGAGTGTGCAGGGGATGCCGTGTCTGTGGCGACGCTGGCCGAGATCTATGTGGCGGCTGCATTGAG
AGTGAAGACCAGTCTCCCACGGGCCTTGCATTTTCTGACACGCTTCTTCCTGAGCAGTGCCCGCCAGGCC
TGCCTGGCACAGAGTGGCTCAGTGCCTCCTGCCATGCAGTGGCTCTGCCACCCCGTGGGCCACCGTTTCT
TCGTGGATGGGGACTGGTCCGTGCTCAGTACCCCATGGGAGAGCCTGTACAGCTTGGCCGGGAACCCAGT
GGACCCCCTGGCCCAGGTGACTCAGCTATTCCGGGAACATCTCTTAGAGCGAGCACTGAACTGTGTGACC
CAGCCCAACCCCAGCCCTGGGTCAGCTGATGGGGACAAGGAATTCTCGGATGCCCTCGGGTACCTGCAGC
TGCTGAACAGCTGTTCTGATGCTGCGGGGGCTCCTGCCTACAGCTTCTCCATCAGTTCCAGCATGGCCAC
CACCACCGGCGTAGACCCGGTGGCCAAGTGGTGGGCCTCTCTGACAGCTGTGGTGATCCACTGGCTGCGG
CGGGATGAGGAGGCGGCTGAGCGGCTGTGCCCGCTGGTGGAGCACCTGCCCCGGGTGCTGCAGGAGTCTG
AGAGACCCCTGCCCAGGGCAGCTCTGCACTCCTTCAAGGCTGCCCGGGCCCTGCTGGGCTGTGCCAAGGC
AGAGTCTGGTCCAGCCAGCCTGACCATCTGTGAGAAGGCCAGTGGGTACCTGCAGGACAGCCTGGCTACC
ACACCAGCCAGCAGCTCCATTGACAAGGCCGTGCAGCTGTTCCTGTGTGACCTGCTTCTTGTGGTGCGCA
CCAGCCTGTGGCGGCAGCAGCAGCCCCCGGCCCCGGCCCCAGCAGCCCAGGGCACCAGCAGCAGGCCCCA
GGCTTCCGCCCTTGAGCTGCGTGGCTTCCAACGGGACCTGAGCAGCCTGAGGCGGCTGGCACAGAGCTTC
CGGCCCGCCATGCGGAGGGTGTTCCTACATGAGGCCACGGCCCGGCTGATGGCGGGGGCCAGCCCCACAC
GGACACACCAGCTCCTCGACCGCAGTCTGAGGCGGCGGGCAGGCCCCGGTGGCAAAGGAGGCGCGGTGGC
GGAGCTGGAGCCGCGGCCCACGCGGCGGGAGCACGCGGAGGCCTTGCTGCTGGCCTCCTGCTACCTGCCC
CCCGGCTTCCTGTCGGCGCCCGGGCAGCGCGTGGGCATGCTGGCTGAGGCGGCGCGCACACTCGAGAAGC
TTGGCGATCGCCGGCTGCTGCACGACTGTCAGCAGATGCTCATGCGCCTGGGCGGTGGGACCACTGTCAC
TTCCAGCTAGTAATGAACTAGTCCGTAACTTGAAAGTATTTCGATTTCTTGGCTTTATATATCTTGTGGA
AAGGACGAGTTCTGCCAGCCAGTCTCACTCCCACGCGTTAAGTCGACAATCAACCTCTGGATTACAAAAT
TTGTGAAAGATTGACTGGTATTCTTAACTATGTTGCTCCTTTTACGCTATGTGGATACGCTGCTTTAATG
CCTTTGTATCATGCTATTGCTTCCCGTATGGCTTTCATTTTCTCCTCCTTGTATAAATCCTGGTTGCTGT
CTCTTTATGAGGAGTTGTGGCCCGTTGTCAGGCAACGTGGCGTGGTGTGCACTGTGTTTGCTGACGCAAC
CCCCACTGGTTGGGGCATTGCCACCACCTGTCAGCTCCTTTCCGGGACTTTCGCTTTCCCCCTCCCTATT
GCCACGGCGGAACTCATCGCCGCCTGCCTTGCCCGCTGCTGGACAGGGGCTCGGCTGTTGGGCACTGACA
ATTCCGTGGTGTTGTCGGGGAAATCATCGTCCTTTCCTTGGCTGCTCGCCTGTGTTGCCACCTGGATTCT
GCGCGGGACGTCCTTCTGCTACGTCCCTTCGGCCCTCAATCCAGCGGACCTTCCTTCCCGCGGCCTGCTG
CCGGCTCTGCGGCCTCTTCCGCGTCTTCGCCTTCGCCCTCAGACGAGTCGGATCTCCCTTTGGGCCGCCT
CCCCGCGTCGACTTTAAGACCAATGACTTACAAGGCAGCTGTAGATCTTAGCCACTTTTTAAAAGAAAAG
GGGGGACTGGAAGGGCTAATTCACTCCCAACGAAGACAAGATCTGCTTTTTGCTTGTACTGGGTCTCTCT
GGTTAGACCAGATCTGAGCCTGGGAGCTCTCTGGCTAACTAGGGAACCCACTGCTTAAGCCTCAATAAAG
CTTGCCTTGAGTGCTTCAAGTAGTGTGTGCCCGTCTGTTGTGTGACTCTGGTAACTAGAGATCCCTCAGA
CCCTTTTAGTCAGTGTGGAAAATCTCTAGCAGTACGTATAGTAGTTCATGTCATCTTATTATTCAGTATT
TATAACTTGCAAAGAAATGAATATCAGAGAGTGAGAGGAACTTGTTTATTGCAGCTTATAATGGTTACAA
ATAAAGCAATAGCATCACAAATTTCACAAATAAAGCATTTTTTTCACTGCATTCTAGTTGTGGTTTGTCC
AAACTCATCAATGTATCTTATCATGTCTGGCTCTAGCTATCCCGCCCCTAACTCCGCCCATCCCGCCCCT
AACTCCGCCCAGTTCCGCCCATTCTCCGCCCCATGGCTGACTAATTTTTTTTATTTATGCAGAGGCCGAG
GCCGCCTCGGCCTCTGAGCTATTCCAGAAGTAGTGAGGAGGCTTTTTTGGAGGCCTAGGGACGTACCCAA
TTCGCCCTATAGTGAGTCGTATTACGCGCGCTCACTGGCCGTCGTTTTACAACGTCGTGACTGGGAAAAC
CCTGGCGTTACCCAACTTAATCGCCTTGCAGCACATCCCCCTTTCGCCAGCTGGCGTAATAGCGAAGAGG
CCCGCACCGATCGCCCTTCCCAACAGTTGCGCAGCCTGAATGGCGAATGGG
[124 nt withheld, positions 9140-9263]
C
[91 nt withheld, positions 9265-9355]
A
[49 nt withheld, positions 9357-9405]
CCTTTGACGTTGGAGTCCACGTTCTTT
[37 nt withheld, positions 9433-9469]
ACCCTATCTCGGTCTATTCTTTTGATTTATAAGGGATTTTGCCGATTTCGGCCTATTGGTTAAAAAATGA
GCTGATTTAACAAAAATTTAACGCGAATTTTAACAAAATATTAACGCTTACAATTTAGGTGGCACTTTTC
GGGGAAATGTGCGCGGAACCCCTATTTGTTTATTTTTCTAAATACATTCAAATATGTATCCGCTCATGAG
ACAATAACCCTGATAAATGCTTCAATAATATTGAAAAAGGAAGAGTATGAGTATTCAACATTTCCGTGTC
GCCCTTATTCCCTTTTTTGCGGCATTTTGCCTTCCTGTTTTTGCTCACCCAGAAACGCTGGTGAAAGTAA
AAGATGCTGAAGATCAGTTGGGTGCACGAGTGGGTTACATCGAACTGGATCTCAACAGCGGTAAGATCCT
TGAGAGTTTTCGCCCCGAAGAACGTTTTCCAATGATGAGCACTTTTAAAGTTCTGCTATGTGGCGCGGTA
TTATCCCGTATTGACGCCGGGCAAGAGCAACTCGGTCGCCGCATACACTATTCTCAGAATGACTTGGTTG
AGTACTCACCAGTCACAGAAAAGCATCTTACGGATGGCATGACAGTAAGAGAATTATGCAGTGCTGCCAT
AACCATGAGTGATAACACTGCGGCCAACTTACTTCTGACAACGATCGGAGGACCGAAGGAGCTAACCGCT
TTTTTGCACAACATGGGGGATCATGTAACTCGCCTTGATCGTTGGGAACCGGAGCTGAATGAAGCCATAC
CAAACGACGAGCGTGACACCACGATGCCTGTAGCAATGGCAACAACGTTGCGCAAACTATTAACTGGCGA
ACTACTTACTCTAGCTTCCCGGCAACAATTAATAGACTGGATGGAGGCGGATAAAGTTGCAGGACCACTT
CTGCGCTCGGCCCTTCCGGCTGGCTGGTTTATTGCTGATAAATCTGGAGCCGGTGAGCGTGGGTCTCGCG
GTATCATTGCAGCACTGGGGCCAGATGGTAAGCCCTCCCGTATCGTAGTTATCTACACGACGGGGAGTCA
GGCAACTATGGATGAACGAAATAGACAGATCGCTGAGATAGGTGCCTCACTGATTAAGCATTGGTAACTG
TCAGACCAAGTTTACTCATATATACTTTAGATTGATTTAAAACTTCATTTTTAATTTAAAAGGATCTAGG
TGAAGATCCTTTTTGATAATCTCATGACCAAAATCCCTTAACGTGAGTTTTCGTTCCACTGAGCGTCAGA
CCCCGTAGAAAAGATCAAAGGATCTTCTTGAGATCCTTTTTTTCTGCGCGTAATCTGCTGCTTGCAAACA
AAAAAACCACCGCTACCAGCGGTGGTTTGTTTGCCGGATCAAGAGCTACCAACTCTTTTTCCGAAGGTAA
CTGGCTTCAGCAGAGCGCAGATACCAAATACTGTTCTTCTAGTGTAGCCGTAGTTAGGCCACCACTTCAA
GAACTCTGTAGCACCGCCTACATACCTCGCTCTGCTAATCCTGTTACCAGTGGCTGCTGCCAGTGGCGAT
AAGTCGTGTCTTACCGGGTTGGACTCAAGACGATAGTTACCGGATAAGGCGCAGCGGTCGGGCTGAACGG
GGGGTTCGTGCACACAGCCCAGCTTGGAGCGAACGACCTACACCGAACTGAGATACCTACAGCGTGAGCT
ATGAGAAAGCGCCACGCTTCCCGAAGGGAGAAAGGCGGACAGGTATCCGGTAAGCGGCAGGGTCGGAACA
GGAGAGCGCACGAGGGAGCTTCCAGGGGGAAACGCCTGGTATCTTTATAGTCCTGTCGGGTTTCGCCACC
TCTGACTTGAGCGTCGATTTTTGTGATGCTCGTCAGGGGGGCGGAGCCTATGGAAAAACGCCAGCAACGC
GGCCTTTTTACGGTTCCTGGCCTTTTGCTGGCCTTTTGCTCACATGTTCTTTCCTGCGTTATCCCCTGAT
TCTGTGGATAACCGTATTACCGCCTTTGAGTGAGCTGATACCGCTCGCCGCAGCCGAACGACCGAGCGCA
GCGAGTCAGTGAGCGAGGAAGCGGAAGAGCGCCCAATACGCAAACCGCCTCTCCCCGCGCGTTGGCCGAT
TCATTAATGCAGCTGGCACGACAGGTTTCCCGACTGGAAAGCGGGCAGTGAGCGCAACGCAATTAATGTG
AGTTAGCTCACTCATTAGGCACCCCAGGCTTTACACTTTATGCTTCCGGCTCGTATGTTGTGTGGAATTG
TGAGCGGATAACAATTTCACACAGGAAACAGCTATGACCATGATTACGCCAAGCGCGCAATTAACCCTCA
CTAAAGGGAACAAAAGCTGGAGCTGCAAGC
Features (pLannotate 1.2.2; 31 found; start..end, strand, type, name):
      5..231     +  promoter       RSV promoter: Rous sarcoma virus enhancer/promoter
    232..412     +  LTR            5' LTR (truncated): truncated 5' long terminal repeat (LTR) from HIV-1
    459..584     +  misc_feature   HIV-1 Ψ: packaging signal of human immunodeficiency virus type 1
    568..931     +  CDS            HIV-1 gag (fragment): gag protein from human immunodeficiency virus 1; gag
   1077..1310    +  misc_feature   RRE: The Rev response element (RRE) of HIV-1 allows for Rev-dependent mRNA export from the nucleus to the cytoplasm.
   1687..1713    +  CDS            Rev (fragment): human immunodeficiency virus 1 (HIV-1) Rev protein; rev; enhances nuclear export of unspliced and incompletely spliced viral mRNAs
   1720..1743    +  promoter       SV40 promoter (fragment): SV40 early promoter
   1744..1815    +  promoter       SV40 promoter (fragment): SV40 enhancer and early promoter
   1839..1974    +  rep_origin     SV40 ori: SV40 origin of replication
   2020..2616    +  CDS            PuroR (fragment): puromycin N-acetyltransferase; pac from Streptomyces; confers resistance to puromycin
   2665..2782    +  misc_feature   cPPT/CTS: central polypurine tract and central termination sequence of HIV-1
   2847..2913    +  CDS            small t antigen (fragment): SV40 (simian virus 40) small t antigen
   2920..4098    +  promoter       EF-1α promoter: strong constitutive promoter for human elongation factor EF-1α
   4115..7555    +  CDS            SREBF1 (sequence partly withheld): SRBP1_HUMAN - Also known as BHLHD1, SREBP1 From Homo sapiens (Human).
   7571..7624    +  promoter       U6 promoter (fragment): RNA polymerase III promoter for human U6 snRNA
   7666..8254    +  misc_feature   WPRE: woodchuck hepatitis virus posttranscriptional regulatory element
   8305..8324    +  misc_feature   cPPT/CTS (fragment): central polypurine tract and central termination sequence of HIV-1
   8326..8559    +  LTR            3' LTR (ΔU3): self-inactivating 3' long terminal repeat (LTR) from HIV-1
   8637..8758    +  polyA_signal   SV40 poly(A) signal: SV40 polyadenylation signal
   8798..8933    +  rep_origin     SV40 ori: SV40 origin of replication
   8954..8972    -  promoter       T7 promoter: promoter for bacteriophage T7 RNA polymerase
   8980..9135    +  CDS            lacZα (fragment): LacZα fragment of β-galactosidase; lacZ fragment
   9140..9568    +  rep_origin     f1 ori (sequence partly withheld): f1 bacteriophage origin of replication; arrow indicates direction of (+) strand synthesis
   9621..9725    +  promoter       AmpR promoter: bla
   9726..10586   +  CDS            AmpR: β-lactamase; bla; confers resistance to ampicillin, carbenicillin, and related antibiotics
  10757..11345   +  rep_origin     ori: high-copy-number ColE1/pMB1/pBR322/pUC origin of replication
  11528..11620   +  CDS            lacI (fragment): lac repressor; lacI; The lac repressor binds to the lac operator to inhibit transcription in E. coli. This inhibition can be relieved by adding lactose or isopropyl-β-D-thiogalactopyranoside (IPTG).
  11633..11654   +  protein_bind   CAP binding site: CAP binding activates transcription in the presence of cAMP. E. coli catabolite activator protein
  11669..11699   +  promoter       lac promoter: promoter for the E. coli lac operon
  11703..11725   +  protein_bind   lac operator (fragment): The lac repressor binds to the lac operator to inhibit transcription in E. coli. This inhibition can be relieved by adding lactose or isopropyl-β-D-thiogalactopyranoside (IPTG). lac repressor encoded by lacI
  11768..11786   +  promoter       T3 promoter: promoter for bacteriophage T3 RNA polymerase
