[The description below was written by a language model from this plasmid's Addgene catalogue record and pLannotate feature annotations shown in this document.]
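Description:
TFORF2863 is a third-generation-style, self-inactivating lentiviral expression plasmid built on the pLX_TRC317 backbone from the Broad Institute Genetic Perturbation Platform, carrying the human transcription factor SREBF1 (sterol regulatory element-binding protein 1, a bHLH family member) as a synthesized open reading frame. In bacteria it is maintained through a high-copy ColE1/pUC-type origin and selected with ampicillin via the β-lactamase gene; an f1 origin and remnants of a lac/lacZα cloning region flanked by T7 and T3 promoters are also present in the backbone. The depositor notes that the plasmid can recombine, which is a common concern with LTR-containing vectors.

The viral cassette begins with an RSV promoter fused to a truncated HIV-1 5' LTR, which drives production of the packageable genomic RNA independently of Tat. It is followed by the Ψ packaging signal with a partial gag sequence, the Rev response element for nuclear export, and a cPPT/CTS that aids nuclear import of the proviral DNA. Within the provirus, an SV40 early promoter drives puromycin N-acetyltransferase for selection of transduced mammalian cells, and the strong constitutive EF-1α promoter drives the SREBF1 coding sequence. Downstream lie a WPRE to enhance transcript stability and expression and the ΔU3 3' LTR that inactivates the integrated LTR promoter, with an SV40 polyadenylation signal beyond it. According to the record, each member of this collection carries a unique 24-bp barcode; the feature table does not annotate it, so its position is not stated. The construct is intended for overexpressing SREBF1 alone or within pooled transcription factor screens, such as directed differentiation studies, where the barcode identifies the ORF.
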