Addgene plasmid #143646: TFORF2863
Purpose: Lentiviral vector for overexpressing transcription factor ORFs with unique 24-bp barcodes. Barcodes facilitate identification of transcription factors in pooled screens.
Depositing lab: Feng Zhang. Depositing organization: Broad Institute. Publication: A transcription factor atlas of directed differentiation. Joung J, Ma S, Tay T, Geiger-Schuller KR, Kirchgatterer PC, Verdine VK, Guo B, Arias-Garcia MA, Allen WE, Singh A, Kuksenko O, Abudayyeh OO, Gootenberg JS, Fu Z, Macrae RK, Buenrostro JD, Regev A, Zhang F. Cell. 2023 Jan 5;186(1):209-229.e26. doi: 10.1016/j.cell.2022.11.026. PubMed 36608654.
Backbone
  Vector backbone: pLX_TRC317
  Backbone manufacturer: Broad Institute Genetic Perturbation Platform
  Backbone size w/o insert (bp): 8264
  Vector type: Mammalian Expression, Lentiviral
  Selectable markers: Puromycin
Growth in bacteria
  Bacterial resistance: Ampicillin, 100 μg/mL
  Growth temperature: 37°C
  Growth strain: NEB Stable
  Copy number: High Copy
Gene/Insert
  Gene/Insert name: SREBF1
  Species: H. sapiens (human)
  Insert size (bp): 3545
  Entrez Gene: SREBF1 (a.k.a. HMD, IFAP2, SREBP1, bHLHd1)
  Promoter: EF1a
  Cloning method: Unknown
  Sequencing primers: 5′ GGGTGGAGACTGAAGTTAGGCCAG; 3′ CACATAGCGTAAAAGGAGCAACATAG
Terms and licenses: Academic/Nonprofit Terms; Industry Terms: Not Available to Industry
Depositor comments: NM_004176,ENST00000261646 . The transcription factor ORF portion of this plasmid was synthesized by Genewiz. Please test multiple small colonies in case of plasmid recombination. To make this collection available in a timely manner, a portion of this collection was not fully sequenced by Addgene. If an Addgene verified full plasmid sequence is not available, please contact us prior to placing an order to request the full sequence.
How to cite: TFORF2863 was a gift from Feng Zhang (Addgene plasmid # 143646 ; http://n2t.net/addgene:143646 ; RRID:Addgene_143646)
