>Addgene plasmid #143646 | TFORF2863 | depositor partial sequence | sequence record 283068 | Insert
ACCGCCACCATGGACGAGCCACCCTTCAGCGAGGCGGCTTTGGAGCAGGCGCTGGGCGAGCCGTGCGATC
TGGACGCGGCGCTGCTGACCGACATCGAAGACATGCTTCAGCTTATCAACAACCAAGACAGTGACTTCCC
TGGCCTATTTGACCCACCCTATGCTGGGAGTGGGGCAGGGGGCACAGACCCTGCCAGCCCCGATACCAGC
TCCCCAGGCAGCTTGTCTCCACCTCCTGCCACATTGAGCTCCTCTCTTGAAGCCTTCCTGAGCGGGCCGC
AGGCAGCGCCCTCACCCCTGTCCCCTCCCCAGCCTGCACCCACTCCATTGAAGATGTACCCGTCCATGCC
CGCTTTCTCCCCTGGGCCTGGTATCAAGGAAGAGTCAGTGCCACTGAGCATCCTGCAGACCCCCACCCCA
CAGCCCCTGCCAGGGGCCCTCCTGCCACAGAGCTTCCCAGCCCCAGCCCCACCGCAGTTCAGCTCCACCC
CTGTGTTAGGCTACCCCAGCCCTCCGGGAGGCTTCTCTACAGGAAGCCCTCCCGGGAACACCCAGCAGCC
GCTGCCTGGCCTGCCACTGGCTTCCCCGCCAGGGGTCCCGCCCGTCTCCTTGCACACCCAGGTCCAGAGT
GTGGTCCCCCAGCAGCTACTGACAGTCACAGCTGCCCCCACGGCAGCCCCTGTAACGACCACTGTGACCT
CGCAGATCCAGCAGGTCCCGGTCCTGCTGCAGCCCCACTTCATCAAGGCAGACTCGCTGCTTCTGACAGC
CATGAAGACAGACGGAGCCACTGTGAAGGCGGCAGGTCTCAGTCCCCTGGTCTCTGGCACCACTGTGCAG
ACAGGGCCTTTGCCGACCCTGGTGAGTGGCGGAACCATCTTGGCAACAGTCCCACTGGTCGTAGATGCGG
AGAAGCTGCCTATCAACCGGCTCGCAGCTGGCAGCAAGGCCCCGGCCTCTGCC
[240 nt withheld, positions 964-1203]
GATCTGGTGTCGGCCTGTGGCAGTGGAGGGAACACAGACGTGCTCATGGAGGGCGTGAAGACTGAGGTGG
AGGACACACTGACCCCACCCCCCTCGGATGCTGGCTCACCTTTCCAGAGCAGCCCCTTGTCCCTTGGCAG
CAGGGGCAGTGGCAGCGGTGGCAGTGGCAGTGACTCGGAGCCTGACAGCCCAGTCTTTGAGGACAGCAAG
GCAAAGCCAGAGCAGCGGCCGTCTCTGCACAGCCGGGGCATGCTGGACCGCTCCCGCCTGGCCCTGTGCA
CGCTCGTCTTCCTCTGCCTGTCCTGCAACCCCTTGGCCTCCTTGCTGGGGGCCCGGGGGCTTCCCAGCCC
CTCAGATACCACCAGCGTCTACCATAGCCCTGGGCGCAACGTGCTGGGCACCGAGAGCAGAGATGGCCCT
GGCTGGGCCCAGTGGCTGCTGCCCCCAGTGGTCTGGCTGCTCAATGGGCTGTTGGTGCTCGTCTCCTTGG
TGCTTCTCTTTGTCTACGGTGAGCCAGTCACACGGCCCCACTCAGGCCCCGCCGTGTACTTCTGGAGGCA
TCGCAAGCAGGCTGACCTGGACCTGGCCCGGGGAGACTTTGCCCAGGCTGCCCAGCAGCTGTGGCTGGCC
CTGCGGGCACTGGGCCGGCCCCTGCCCACCTCCCACCTGGACCTGGCTTGTAGCCTCCTCTGGAACCTCA
TCCGTCACCTGCTGCAGCGTCTCTGGGTGGGCCGCTGGCTGGCAGGCCGGGCAGGGGGCCTGCAGCAGGA
CTGTGCTCTGCGAGTGGATGCTAGCGCCAGCGCCCGAGACGCAGCCCTGGTCTACCATAAGCTGCACCAG
CTGCACACCATGGGGAAGCACACAGGCGGGCACCTCACTGCCACCAACCTGGCGCTGAGTGCCCTGAACC
TGGCAGAGTGTGCAGGGGATGCCGTGTCTGTGGCGACGCTGGCCGAGATCTATGTGGCGGCTGCATTGAG
AGTGAAGACCAGTCTCCCACGGGCCTTGCATTTTCTGACACGCTTCTTCCTGAGCAGTGCCCGCCAGGCC
TGCCTGGCACAGAGTGGCTCAGTGCCTCCTGCCATGCAGTGGCTCTGCCACCCCGTGGGCCACCGTTTCT
TCGTGGATGGGGACTGGTCCGTGCTCAGTACCCCATGGGAGAGCCTGTACAGCTTGGCCGGGAACCCAGT
GGACCCCCTGGCCCAGGTGACTCAGCTATTCCGGGAACATCTCTTAGAGCGAGCACTGAACTGTGTGACC
CAGCCCAACCCCAGCCCTGGGTCAGCTGATGGGGACAAGGAATTCTCGGATGCCCTCGGGTACCTGCAGC
TGCTGAACAGCTGTTCTGATGCTGCGGGGGCTCCTGCCTACAGCTTCTCCATCAGTTCCAGCATGGCCAC
CACCACCGGCGTAGACCCGGTGGCCAAGTGGTGGGCCTCTCTGACAGCTGTGGTGATCCACTGGCTGCGG
CGGGATGAGGAGGCGGCTGAGCGGCTGTGCCCGCTGGTGGAGCACCTGCCCCGGGTGCTGCAGGAGTCTG
AGAGACCCCTGCCCAGGGCAGCTCTGCACTCCTTCAAGGCTGCCCGGGCCCTGCTGGGCTGTGCCAAGGC
AGAGTCTGGTCCAGCCAGCCTGACCATCTGTGAGAAGGCCAGTGGGTACCTGCAGGACAGCCTGGCTACC
ACACCAGCCAGCAGCTCCATTGACAAGGCCGTGCAGCTGTTCCTGTGTGACCTGCTTCTTGTGGTGCGCA
CCAGCCTGTGGCGGCAGCAGCAGCCCCCGGCCCCGGCCCCAGCAGCCCAGGGCACCAGCAGCAGGCCCCA
GGCTTCCGCCCTTGAGCTGCGTGGCTTCCAACGGGACCTGAGCAGCCTGAGGCGGCTGGCACAGAGCTTC
CGGCCCGCCATGCGGAGGGTGTTCCTACATGAGGCCACGGCCCGGCTGATGGCGGGGGCCAGCCCCACAC
GGACACACCAGCTCCTCGACCGCAGTCTGAGGCGGCGGGCAGGCCCCGGTGGCAAAGGAGGCGCGGTGGC
GGAGCTGGAGCCGCGGCCCACGCGGCGGGAGCACGCGGAGGCCTTGCTGCTGGCCTCCTGCTACCTGCCC
CCCGGCTTCCTGTCGGCGCCCGGGCAGCGCGTGGGCATGCTGGCTGAGGCGGCGCGCACACTCGAGAAGC
TTGGCGATCGCCGGCTGCTGCACGACTGTCAGCAGATGCTCATGCGCCTGGGCGGTGGGACCACTGTCAC
TTCCAGCTAGTAATGAACTAGTCCGTAACTTGAAAGTATTTCGATTTCTTGGCTTTATATATCTTGTGGA
AAGGACGAGTTCTGCCAGCCAGTCTCACTCCC
