>Addgene plasmid #143646 | TFORF2863 | depositor partial sequence | sequence record 283069 | Barcode
GTTCTGCCAGCCAGTCTCACTCCC
